>Addgene plasmid #68063 | oxBFP | depositor partial sequence | sequence record 118633 | oxBFP
ATGGTGAGCAAGGGCGAGGAGCTGTTCACCGGGGTGGTGCCCATCCTGGTCGAGCTGGACGGCGACGTAA
ACGGCCACAAGTTCAGCGTGAGGGGCGAGGGCGAGGGCGATGCCACCAACGGCAAGCTGACCCTGAAGTT
CATCAGTACTACCGGCAAGCTGCCCGTGCCCTGGCCCACCCTCGTGACCACCCTGAGCCACGGCGTGCAG
GTGTTCGCCCGCTACCCCGACCACATGAAGCAGCACGACTTCTTCAAGTCCGCCATGCCCGAAGGCTACG
TCCAGGAGCGCACCATCTTCTTCAAGGACGACGGCACCTACAAGACCCGCGCCGAGGTGAAGTTCGAGGG
CGACACCCTGGTGAACCGCATCGAGCTGAAGGGCGTCGACTTCAAGGAGGACGGCAACATCCTGGGGCAC
AAGCTGGAGTACAACTTCAACAGCCACAACATCTATATCATGGCCGTCAAGCAGAAGAACGGCATCAAGG
CCAACTTCAAGATCCGCCACAACGTGGAGGACGGCAGCGTGCAGCTCGCCGACCACTACCAGCAGAACAC
CCCCATCGGCGACGGCCCCGTGCTGCTGCCCGACAGCCACTACCTGAGCACCCAGTCCGTGCTGAGCAAA
GACCCCAACGAGAAGCGCGATCACATGGTCCTGCTGGAGTTCCGCACCGCCGCCGGGATCACTCTCGGCA
TGGACGAGCTGTACAAGTAA
