>Addgene plasmid #68063 | oxBFP | addgene partial sequence | sequence record 121265 | CMV-F 5'-CGCAAATGGGCGGTAGGCGTG-3'
ACCGTCAGATCCGCTAGCGCTACCGGACTCAGATCTCGAGCTCAAGCTTCGAATTCTGCAGTCGACGGTA
CCGCGGGCCCGGGATCCACCGGTCGCCACCATGGTGAGCAAGGGCGAGGAGCTGTTCACCGGGGTGGTGC
CCATCCTGGTCGAGCTGGACGGCGACGTAAACGGCCACAAGTTCAGCGTGAGGGGCGAGGGCGAGGGCGA
TGCCACCAACGGCAAGCTGACCCTGAAGTTCATCAGTACTACCGGCAAGCTGCCCGTGCCCTGGCCCACC
CTCGTGACCACCCTGAGCCACGGCGTGCAGGTGTTCGCCCGCTACCCCGACCACATGAAGCAGCACGACT
TCTTCAAGTCCGCCATGCCCGAAGGCTACGTCCAGGAGCGCACCATCTTCTTCAAGGACGACGGCACCTA
CAAGACCCGCGCCGAGGTGAAGTTCGAGGGCGACACCCTGGTGAACCGCATCGAGCTGAAGGGCGTCGAC
TTCAAGGAGGACGGCAACATCCTGGGGCACAAGCTGGAGTACAACTTCAACAGCCACAACATCTATATCA
TGGCCGTCAAGCAGAAGAACGGCATCAAGGCCAACTTCAAGATCCGCCACAACGTGGAGGACGGCAGCGT
GCAGCTCGCCGACCACTACCAGCAGAACACCCCCATCGGCGACGGCCCCGTGCTGCTGCCCGACAGCCAC
TACCTGAGCACCCAGTCCGTGCTGAGCAAAGACCCCAACGAGAAGCGCGATCACATGGTCCTGCTGGAGT
TCCGCACCGCCGCCGGGATCACTCTCGGCATGGACGAGCTGTACAAGTAAGCGGCCGCGACTCTAGATCA
TAATCAGCCATACCACATTTGTAGA
