>Addgene plasmid #68063 | oxBFP | addgene partial sequence | sequence record 121533 | SV40pA-R 5'-GAAATTTGTGATGCTATTGC-3'
AGTTAACAACAACAATTGCATTCATTTTATGTTTCAGGTTCAGGGGGAGGTGTGGGAGGTTTTTTAAAGC
AAGTAAAACCTCTACAAATGTGGTATGGCTGATTATGATCTAGAGTCGCGGCCGCTTACTTGTACAGCTC
GTCCATGCCGAGAGTGATCCCGGCGGCGGTGCGGAACTCCAGCAGGACCATGTGATCGCGCTTCTCGTTG
GGGTCTTTGCTCAGCACGGACTGGGTGCTCAGGTAGTGGCTGTCGGGCAGCAGCACGGGGCCGTCGCCGA
TGGGGGTGTTCTGCTGGTAGTGGTCGGCGAGCTGCACGCTGCCGTCCTCCACGTTGTGGCGGATCTTGAA
GTTGGCCTTGATGCCGTTCTTCTGCTTGACGGCCATGATATAGATGTTGTGGCTGTTGAAGTTGTACTCC
AGCTTGTGCCCCAGGATGTTGCCGTCCTCCTTGAAGTCGACGCCCTTCAGCTCGATGCGGTTCACCAGGG
TGTCGCCCTCGAACTTCACCTCGGCGCGGGTCTTGTAGGTGCCGTCGTCCTTGAAGAAGATGGTGCGCTC
CTGGACGTAGCCTTCGGGCATGGCGGACTTGAAGAAGTCGTGCTGCTTCATGTGGTCGGGGTAGCGGGCG
AACACCTGCACGCCGTGGCTCAGGGTGGTCACGAGGGTGGGCCAGGGCACGGGCAGCTTGCCGGTAGTAC
TGATGAACTTCAGGGTCAGCTTGCCGTTGGTGGCATCGCCCTCGCCCTCGCCCCTCACGCTGAACTTGTG
GCCGTTTACGTCGCCGTCCAGCTCGACCAGGATGGGCACCACCCCGGTGAACAGCTCCTCGCCCTTGCTC
ACC
