[The description below was written by a language model from this plasmid's Addgene catalogue record.]
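Description:
oxBFP is an empty mammalian expression backbone built on the Clontech pEGFP-N1 vector, in which the original EGFP coding sequence was removed and replaced with the blue fluorescent protein oxBFP using the AgeI and NotI restriction sites. It is designed for making fusion proteins in which a gene of interest is cloned upstream of, and in frame with, the fluorescent protein, so that oxBFP sits at the C terminus of the expressed product. Expression in mammalian cells is driven by the CMV promoter. In bacteria the plasmid is maintained at high copy number and selected with kanamycin. No feature table accompanies the record, so other backbone elements are not itemised here, and they can only be presumed to follow the parental pEGFP-N1 layout.

According to the depositor's notes, oxBFP is derived from EBFP2 and carries the substitutions C48S, C70S and V163A. Replacing the two cysteines removes residues that could otherwise form inappropriate disulfide bonds. This fits the associated work on fluorescent proteins optimised for diverse cellular environments, which would include oxidising compartments such as those of the secretory pathway. The reported excitation and emission maxima are 385 and 448 nm, with a brightness value of 17 (the product of extinction coefficient and quantum yield, divided by 1,000). The construct is typically used as a cloning recipient, by restriction enzyme cloning, for tagging proteins with a blue reporter for localisation and imaging studies in mammalian cells. As deposited it carries no insert of interest.
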