Addgene plasmid #68063: oxBFP
Purpose: (Empty Backbone) C-terminal fusion to oxBFP
Depositing lab: Erik Snapp. Depositing organization: Albert Einstein College of Medicine. Publication: A palette of fluorescent proteins optimized for diverse cellular environments. Costantini LM, Baloban M, Markwardt ML, Rizzo M, Guo F, Verkhusha VV, Snapp EL. Nat Commun. 2015 Jul 9;6:7670. doi: 10.1038/ncomms8670. PubMed 26158227.
Backbone
  Vector backbone: pEGFP-N1
  Backbone manufacturer: Clontech
  Modifications to backbone: oxFP inserted via AgeI/NotI restriction sites, removing EGFP
  Vector type: Mammalian Expression
  Promoter: CMV
  Tag / fusion protein: oxBFP (C terminal on backbone)
Growth in bacteria
  Bacterial resistance: Kanamycin, 50 μg/mL
  Growth temperature: 37°C
  Growth strain: DH5alpha
  Copy number: High Copy
Gene/Insert
  Cloning method: Restriction Enzyme
  Sequencing primers: 5′ CMV-F; 3′ EGFP-N
Terms and licenses: Academic/Nonprofit Terms; Industry Terms: Not Available to Industry
Depositor comments: Derived from EBFP2. Changed C48S, C70S and V163A Excitation/Emission 385/448 Brightness 17 (product of extinction coefficient and quantum yield and divided by 1,000).
How to cite: oxBFP was a gift from Erik Snapp (Addgene plasmid # 68063 ; http://n2t.net/addgene:68063 ; RRID:Addgene_68063)
